Addgene plasmid #23832: pDONR223-RAF1
Depositing lab: William Hahn & David Root. Depositing organization: Dana-Farber Cancer Institute. Publication: COT drives resistance to RAF inhibition through MAP kinase pathway reactivation. Johannessen CM, Boehm JS, Kim SY, Thomas SR, Wardwell L, Johnson LA, Emery CM, Stransky N, Cogdill AP, Barretina J, Caponigro G, Hieronymus H, Murray RR, Salehi-Ashtiani K, Hill DE, Vidal M, Zhao JJ, Yang X, Alkan O, Kim S, Harris JL, Wilson CJ, Myer VE, Finan PM, Root DE, Roberts TM, Golub T, Flaherty KT, Dummer R, Weber BL, Sellers WR, Schlegel R, Wargo JA, Hahn WC, Garraway LA. Nature. 2010 Dec 16;468(7326):968-72. doi: 10.1038/nature09627 PubMed 21107320.
Backbone
  Vector backbone: pDONR223
  Backbone manufacturer: Invitrogen
  Backbone size w/o insert (bp): 5005
  Vector type: Gateway Donor vector
Growth in bacteria
  Bacterial resistance: Spectinomycin, 50 μg/mL
  Growth temperature: 37°C
  Growth strain: DH5alpha
  Copy number: High Copy
Gene/Insert
  Gene/Insert name: RAF1 (alt name: v-raf-1 murine leukemia viral oncogene homolog 1)
  Species: H. sapiens (human)
  Insert size (bp): 1947
  Entrez Gene: RAF1 (a.k.a. CMD1NN, CRAF, NS5, Raf-1, c-Raf)
  Cloning method: Gateway Cloning
  Sequencing primers: 5′ M13pUC-fwd; 3′ M13rev
Terms and licenses: Academic/Nonprofit Terms; Industry Terms: Not Available to Industry
Depositor comments: The ORF has no Stop codon. This design enables easy recombination into a destination vector to add an epitope tag of choice and Stop codon to the ORF. Do NOT use this plasmid directly for transfections. A set of 4 custom lentiviral vectors is available ( pLX301 (http://www.addgene.org/25895/) , pLX302 (http://www.addgene.org/25896/) , pLX303 (http://www.addgene.org/25897/) , pLX304 (http://www.addgene.org/25890/) ) to be used to express these ORFs in mammalian cells. These plasmids are not included in the kit and must be ordered separately.
How to cite: pDONR223-RAF1 was a gift from William Hahn & David Root (Addgene plasmid # 23832 ; http://n2t.net/addgene:23832 ; RRID:Addgene_23832)
