[The description below was written by a language model from this plasmid's Addgene catalogue record.]
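Description:
pDONR223-RAF1 is a Gateway entry-type clone built on the Invitrogen pDONR223 donor backbone (about 5 kb without insert), carrying the human RAF1 open reading frame, also known as CRAF or c-Raf, as an insert of roughly 1.95 kb. It is a bacterial cloning plasmid rather than an expression vector: it is maintained at high copy in standard E. coli cloning strains and selected with spectinomycin. The record does not include a feature table, so the origin of replication and the exact recombination sites flanking the insert are not listed. As a product of Gateway cloning into a donor vector, the ORF would normally be bracketed by attL sites that permit LR recombination into attR-containing destination vectors. M13 forward and reverse primer sites flank the insert for sequence verification.

The RAF1 ORF was deliberately cloned without a stop codon. This "open" format lets the coding sequence be transferred in frame into a destination vector that supplies a C-terminal epitope tag and the terminating stop codon, so the user can choose the tag and expression context. No promoter driving the insert in mammalian cells is recorded, and the depositors explicitly note that the plasmid should not be transfected directly. A companion set of lentiviral destination vectors (the pLX301–pLX304 series) is intended for expressing these ORFs in mammalian cells. The clone belongs to a kinase ORF collection, and the associated study examined resistance to RAF inhibition through reactivation of the MAP kinase pathway. It is therefore suited as a source clone for gain-of-function and overexpression experiments involving this serine/threonine kinase.
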