>Addgene plasmid #23832 | pDONR223-RAF1 | depositor partial sequence | sequence record 11077 | Author sequence
[1944 nt withheld, positions 1-1944]
TAG
