>Addgene plasmid #23832 | pDONR223-RAF1 | addgene partial sequence | sequence record 29690 | 23832 with M13pUC-fwd
CTCGGGCCCAATAATGATTTTATTTTGACTGATAGTGACCTGTTCGTTGCAACAAATTGATGAGCAATGC
TTTTTTATAATGCCAACTTTGTACAAAAAAGTTGGC
[683 nt withheld, positions 107-789]
